>Addgene plasmid #23072 | pWZ414-F48 | addgene partial sequence | sequence record 29002 | 23072 with pRS414-R 5'-CACCTCTGACTTGAGCGTCG
CGGAGCCTATGGAAAACGCCAGCAACGCGGCCTTTTTACGGTTCCTGGCCTTTTGCTGGCCTTTTGCTCA
CATGCCTAGTTTCTTTTATTGAGACTTATTTTTAATATATATAGTACATGAAATAATAAAAAACCGAAAA
ATGCATACATAAGGTTCTATTATATTCCCAATAGAATGATCGTTATTTTATTTTTTGAAAGGCATGAAAA
TAATTTCAAACACCGATTGTTTAACCACCGATTGTTTAACCACCGAAACCATATAAGGTTCTACCTTGTC
TCTTCAAAGCATAAACAACATCCAAAGAAGTAACAGTCTTTCTCTTGGCGTGTTCAGTGTAAGTAACAGA
GTCCCTGATGACGGATTCCAAGAAGGACTTAAGGACGGCTCTGACTTCTTCGTAGATCAAACCAGAAATA
CGCTTGACACCACCTCTTCTAGCTAATCTTCTGATAGCTGGCTTAGTGATACCTTGGATGTTATCTCTTA
AGATCTTTCTGTGACGCTGAGCTCCACCTTTACCTAGACCTTGAT
