>Addgene plasmid #23072 | pWZ414-F48 | addgene partial sequence | sequence record 29003 | 23072 with T7
GGTCGANGGTATCGATAAGCTTGATATCGAATTCCTGCAGCCCCCTAGTCTCTTCGAAAATGATGTTTAT
TGATAATTATTATACATGGTTTCTTGCCGGTTATAAAATTACGTATACTATCTAAGCATCTAAAAATTAG
CCCCGCAATTATGTCTGTAAACGATAAATTACAGCATATATACCCTCCTCATGTCGTTAAAAGCATTGCG
AATAGATAGATGAATAATGTATTAAAAAAGGAGATGTTTGTATGATGTCCCCCCAGTCTAAATGCATAGA
AAAAAAAAAATTCCCGCTTTATATTCATGATCTTTCACCTCTTAGTCTTCTGGCCAATTTGATATCCTTC
TTTTGGATAGTAACACGCTTAGCGTGAATAGCAGCCAGATTAGTGTCTTCAAACAAAGAGACTAAGTATG
CTTCGACGGATTCTTGCAAAGCACCGATAGCAGAAGATTGAAATCTCAAGTCGGTCTTGAAATCTTGAGC
GATTTCTCTGACCAATCTTTGGAAAGGTAACTTTCTGATCAACAGTTCAGTAGATTTTTGGAATCTTCTA
ATTTCTCTCAAGGCAACAGTACCTGGCTTATATCTGTGAGGCTTCTTAACACCACCGGTAGATGGGGCGG
ATTTTCTGGCAGCCTTGGAGGCTAATTGTTTCCGCGGGGCTTGACCACCAGTGGATTTTCTAGCTGTTTG
TTTAGTTCTGGCCATTGTGGAGTGTTTGCTTGGATCCTTTAGTAAAAGGGGAAGAACAGTTGGAAGGGCC
AAAGTGGAAGTCACAAAACAGTGGTCCTATATAAAAGAACAAGAAAAAGATTATTTATATACAACTGCGG
TCACAAGAAGCAACGCGAGAGAGCACAACACGCTGTTATCACGCAAACTATGTTTTGACNCCGAGCCATA
GCCGTGATTGTG
