[The description below was written by a language model from this plasmid's Addgene catalogue record.]
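Description:
pWZ414-F48 is a yeast expression plasmid built on a modified pRS414 backbone (an Afl III–Sma I deletion derivative of about 4.3 kb). It acts as an E. coli–yeast shuttle vector. It is maintained in bacteria under ampicillin selection and selected in Saccharomyces cerevisiae through the TRP1 auxotrophic marker, which complements tryptophan auxotrophy in trp1 hosts. pRS414-series vectors are generally centromeric (CEN/ARS), low-copy yeast plasmids, although the record lists copy number as unknown and no feature table is available to confirm the individual backbone elements.

The payload is a roughly 1.9 kb S. cerevisiae genomic fragment carrying the HHT2-HHF2 locus, the second-copy genes for histone H3 and histone H4 (YNL031C and YNL030W), cloned between Afl III and Spe I sites. In the genome these two genes are divergently oriented. The record does not name a promoter, so expression presumably comes from native regulatory sequence within the fragment. Both histones carry lysine-to-glutamine substitutions at N-terminal tail acetylation sites: H3 K14Q, and H4 K8Q plus K16Q. Glutamine removes the positive charge of lysine and cannot be acetylated, so it is commonly used to approximate a constitutively acetylated state while removing the residue as an acetyltransferase target.

According to the associated publication, the plasmid belongs to a study of essential and redundant functions of histone acetylation, which combined mutations of target lysines with loss of the Gcn5p acetyltransferase. Constructs of this kind are typically introduced into yeast strains lacking the chromosomal H3/H4 genes, making the mutant alleles the only histone source, but the record does not give the strain background.
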