Addgene plasmid #23072: pWZ414-F48
Depositing lab: Sharon Dent. Depositing organization: University of Texas MD Anderson Cancer Center. Publication: Essential and redundant functions of histone acetylation revealed by mutation of target lysines and loss of the Gcn5p acetyltransferase. Zhang W, Bone JR, Edmondson DG, Turner BM, Roth SY. EMBO J. 1998 Jun 1. 17(11):3155-67. 10.1093/emboj/17.11.3155 PubMed 9606197.
Backbone
  Vector backbone: pRS414 delta Afl III- Sma I
  Backbone manufacturer: Stratagene
  Backbone size w/o insert (bp): 4348
  Vector type: Yeast Expression
  Selectable markers: TRP1
Growth in bacteria
  Bacterial resistance: Ampicillin, 100 μg/mL
  Growth temperature: 37°C
  Growth strain: DH5alpha
  Copy number: Unknown
Gene/Insert
  Gene/Insert name: yeast Histone H3-2 and Histone H4-2 (alt name: HHT2-HHF2)
  Species: S. cerevisiae (budding yeast)
  Insert size (bp): 1900
  Mutation: Histone H3 changed Lysine 14 to Glutamine, H3 K14Q Histone H4 changed Lysines 8 and 16 to Glutamines, H4 K8,16Q
  GenBank ID: S000004976 S000004975
  Cloning method: Restriction Enzyme; 5′ cloning site Afl III (not destroyed); 3′ cloning site Spe I (unknown if destroyed)
  Sequencing primers: 5′ T7; 3′ CACCTCTGACTTGAGCGTCG
Resource information
  A portion of this plasmid was derived from a plasmid made by: from Dr. Mary Ann Osley, currently at the Univ. of New Mexico, Albuquerque, NM
Terms and licenses: Academic/Nonprofit Terms; Industry Terms: Not Available to Industry
Depositor comments: HHT2 is Yeast ID YNL031C HHF2 is Yeast ID YNL030W HHT2 is gene ID 855700 HHF2 is gene ID 855701
How to cite: pWZ414-F48 was a gift from Sharon Dent (Addgene plasmid # 23072 ; http://n2t.net/addgene:23072 ; RRID:Addgene_23072)
